Addgene plasmid #21677: pNR6
Depositing lab: James Haber. Depositing organization: Brandeis University. Publication: Efficient repair of HO-induced chromosomal breaks in Saccharomyces cerevisiae by recombination between flanking homologous sequences. Rudin N, Haber JE. Mol Cell Biol. 1988 Sep . 8(9):3918-28. PubMed 3065627.
Backbone
  Vector backbone: pRK113
  Backbone manufacturer: R. Kostriken
  Backbone size w/o insert (bp): 2700
  Vector type: integration sequence
  Selectable markers: URA3
Growth in bacteria
  Bacterial resistance: Ampicillin, 100 μg/mL
  Growth temperature: 37°C
  Growth strain: DH5alpha
  Copy number: Unknown
Gene/Insert
  Gene/Insert name: Ura3
  Species: S. cerevisiae (budding yeast)
  Insert size (bp): 1162
  Entrez Gene: URA3 (a.k.a. YEL021W)
  Cloning method: Restriction Enzyme; 5′ cloning site Hind III (not destroyed); 3′ cloning site Hind III (not destroyed)
  Sequencing primers: 5′ M13-forward; 3′ M13-reverse
Terms and licenses: Academic/Nonprofit Terms; Industry Terms: Not Available to Industry
Depositor comments: Constructed by inserting a HindIII URA3 fragment into the HindIII site of the multiple cloning site of plasmid pRK113. Contains the 117-bp HO cut site of MATa inserted between the HincII and BamHI sites of pUC9 and the URA3 1.17-kb HindIII fragment at the HindlIl site transcribed away from the HO cut site.
How to cite: pNR6 was a gift from James Haber (Addgene plasmid # 21677 ; http://n2t.net/addgene:21677 ; RRID:Addgene_21677)
