[The description below was written by a language model from this plasmid's Addgene catalogue record and pLannotate feature annotations shown in this document.]
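Description:
pNR6 is a yeast integrating plasmid built on pRK113, a pUC9 derivative that carries a 117-bp HO endonuclease recognition site from the S. cerevisiae MATa locus cloned between the HincII and BamHI sites of the polylinker. It is propagated in E. coli through the high-copy ColE1/pUC-type origin and selected with ampicillin via the bla gene and its native promoter. The feature table also shows the usual pUC remnants: lac promoter, operator and CAP site, lacZα and lacI fragments, and short rop and bom fragments. No yeast replication origin or centromere is annotated. This fits the catalogue's classification as an integration sequence, which must recombine into the chromosome to be maintained in yeast.

The insert is a roughly 1.17-kb HindIII fragment containing S. cerevisiae URA3 with its own promoter, placed in the polylinker HindIII site and oriented so that it is transcribed away from the HO cut site. URA3 encodes orotidine-5'-phosphate decarboxylase. It allows selection for uracil prototrophy in ura3 hosts and counterselection with 5-fluoroorotic acid, and it also provides homology for targeting integration. The automated annotation labels a short segment next to the polylinker as a MATALPHA1 fragment. This most likely corresponds to the MAT-derived cut-site segment, since sequence flanking the HO site is shared between the mating-type alleles, but the depositor describes it as coming from MATa.

The associated publication indicates that the plasmid was used to place an HO-cleavable site between flanking homologous sequences in the yeast genome. Inducing HO then creates a defined double-strand break whose repair by recombination between the repeats can be followed.
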