Features (pLannotate 1.2.2; 13 found; start..end, strand, type, name):
      7..222     +  promoter       URA3 promoter: S. cerevisiae URA3
    223..1026    +  CDS            URA3: orotidine-5'-phosphate decarboxylase, required for uracil biosynthesis; S. cerevisiae URA3; yeast auxotrophic marker, counterselectable with 5-fluoroorotic acid (5-FOA)
   1204..1220    -  protein_bind   lac operator: The lac repressor binds to the lac operator to inhibit transcription in E. coli. This inhibition can be relieved by adding lactose or isopropyl-β-D-thiogalactopyranoside (IPTG). lac repressor encoded by lacI
   1228..1258    -  promoter       lac promoter: promoter for the E. coli lac operon
   1273..1294    -  protein_bind   CAP binding site: CAP binding activates transcription in the presence of cAMP. E. coli catabolite activator protein
   1307..1399    -  CDS            lacI (fragment): lac repressor; lacI; The lac repressor binds to the lac operator to inhibit transcription in E. coli. This inhibition can be relieved by adding lactose or isopropyl-β-D-thiogalactopyranoside (IPTG).
   1582..2170    -  rep_origin     ori: high-copy-number ColE1/pMB1/pBR322/pUC origin of replication
   2341..3201    -  CDS            AmpR: β-lactamase; bla; confers resistance to ampicillin, carbenicillin, and related antibiotics
   3202..3306    -  promoter       AmpR promoter: bla
   3401..3436    +  CDS            rop (fragment): Rop protein, which maintains plasmids at low copy number; rop
   3538..3637    +  misc_feature   bom (fragment): basis of mobility region from pBR322
   3643..3800    -  CDS            lacZα (fragment): LacZα fragment of β-galactosidase; lacZ fragment
   3872..3928    +  CDS            MATALPHA1 (fragment): MTAL1_YEAST - Also known as ALPHA-1, MAT1A, MATAL1. Experimental evidence at protein level: Swiss-Prot protein existence level 1. Mating type proteins are sequence specific DNA-binding proteins that act as master switches in yeast differentiation by controlling gene expression in a cell type-specific fashion. Transcriptional coactivator that, in alpha-cells, binds cooperatively with MCM1 and STE12 to a DNA sequence termed the QP' element, to activate the transcription of alpha-specific genes. From Saccharomyces cerevisiae (strain ATCC 204508 / S288c) (Baker's yeast).
>Addgene plasmid #21677 | pNR6 | depositor full sequence | sequence record 9958 | Author sequence
AAGCTTTTCAATTCATCATTTTTTTTTTATTCTTTTTTTTGATTTCGGTTTCCTTGAAATTTTTTTGATT
CGGTAATCTCCGAACAGAAGGAAGAACGAAGGAAGGAGCACAGACTTAGATTGGTATATATACGCATATG
TAGTGTTGAAGAAACATGAAATTGCCCAGTATTCTTAACCCAACTGCACAGAACAAAAACCTGCAGGAAA
CGAAGATAAATCATGTCGAAAGCTACATATAAGGAACGTGCTGCTACTCATCCTAGTCCTGTTGCTGCCA
AGCTATTTAATATCATGCACGAAAAGCAAACAAACTTGTGTGCTTCATTGGATGTTCGTACCACCAAGGA
ATTACTGGAGTTAGTTGAAGCATTAGGTCCCAAAATTTGTTTACTAAAAACACATGTGGATATCTTGACT
GATTTTTCCATGGAGGGCACAGTTAAGCCGCTAAAGGCATTATCCGCCAAGTACAATTTTTTACTCTTCG
AAGACAGAAAATTTGCTGACATTGGTAATACAGTCAAATTGCAGTACTCTGCGGGTGTATACAGAATAGC
AGAATGGGCAGACATTACGAATGCACACGGTGTGGTGGGCCCAGGTATTGTTAGCGGTTTGAAGCAGGCG
GCAGAAGAAGTAACAAAGGAACCTAGAGGCCTTTTGATGTTAGCAGAATTGTCATGCAAGGGCTCCCTAT
CTACTGGAGAATATACTAAGGGTACTGTTGACATTGCGAAGAGCGACAAAGATTTTGTTATCGGCTTTAT
TGCTCAAAGAGACATGGGTGGAAGAGATGAAGGTTACGATTGGTTGATTATGACACCCGGTGTGGGTTTA
GATGACAAGGGAGACGCATTGGGTCAACAGTATAGAACCGTGGATGATGTGGTCTCTACAGGATCTGACA
TTATTATTGTTGGAAGAGGACTATTTGCAAAGGGAAGGGATGCTAAGGTAGAGGGTGAACGTTACAGAAA
AGCAGGCTGGGAAGCATATTTGAGAAGATGCGGCCAGCAAAACTAAAAAACTGTATTATAAGTAAATGCA
TGTATACTAAACTCACAAATTAGAGCTTCAATTTAATTATATCAGTTATTACCCGGGAATCTCGGTCGTA
ATGATTTTTATAATGACGAAAAAAAAAAAATTGGAAAGAAAAAGCTTGGCGTAATCATGGTCATAGCTGT
TTCCTGTGTGAAATTGTTATCCGCTCACAATTCCACACAACATACGAGCCGGAAGCATAAAGTGTAAAGC
CTGGGGTGCCTAATGAGTGAGCTAACTCACATTAATTGCGTTGCGCTCACTGCCCGCTTTCCAGTCGGGA
AACCTGTCGTGCCAGCTGCATTAATGAATCGGCCAACGCGCGGGGAGAGGCGGTTTGCGTATTGGGCGCT
CTTCCGCTTCCTCGCTCACTGACTCGCTGCGCTCGGTCGTTCGGCTGCGGCGAGCGGTATCAGCTCACTC
AAAGGCGGTAATACGGTTATCCACAGAATCAGGGGATAACGCAGGAAAGAACATGTGAGCAAAAGGCCAG
CAAAAGGCCAGGAACCGTAAAAAGGCCGCGTTGCTGGCGTTTTTCCATAGGCTCCGCCCCCCTGACGAGC
ATCACAAAAATCGACGCTCAAGTCAGAGGTGGCGAAACCCGACAGGACTATAAAGATACCAGGCGTTTCC
CCCTGGAAGCTCCCTCGTGCGCTCTCCTGTTCCGACCCTGCCGCTTACCGGATACCTGTCCGCCTTTCTC
CCTTCGGGAAGCGTGGCGCTTTCTCATAGCTCACGCTGTAGGTATCTCAGTTCGGTGTAGGTCGTTCGCT
CCAAGCTGGGCTGTGTGCACGAACCCCCCGTTCAGCCCGACCGCTGCGCCTTATCCGGTAACTATCGTCT
TGAGTCCAACCCGGTAAGACACGACTTATCGCCACTGGCAGCAGCCACTGGTAACAGGATTAGCAGAGCG
AGGTATGTAGGCGGTGCTACAGAGTTCTTGAAGTGGTGGCCTAACTACGGCTACACTAGAAGGACAGTAT
TTGGTATCTGCGCTCTGCTGAAGCCAGTTACCTTCGGAAAAAGAGTTGGTAGCTCTTGATCCGGCAAACA
AACCACCGCTGGTAGCGGTGGTTTTTTTGTTTGCAAGCAGCAGATTACGCGCAGAAAAAAAGGATCTCAA
GAAGATCCTTTGATCTTTTCTACGGGGTCTGACGCTCAGTGGAACGAAAACTCACGTTAAGGGATTTTGG
TCATGAGATTATCAAAAAGGATCTTCACCTAGATCCTTTTAAATTAAAAATGAAGTTTTAAATCAATCTA
AAGTATATATGAGTAAACTTGGTCTGACAGTTACCAATGCTTAATCAGTGAGGCACCTATCTCAGCGATC
TGTCTATTTCGTTCATCCATAGTTGCCTGACTCCCCGTCGTGTAGATAACTACGATACGGGAGGGCTTAC
CATCTGGCCCCAGTGCTGCAATGATACCGCGAGACCCACGCTCACCGGCTCCAGATTTATCAGCAATAAA
CCAGCCAGCCGGAAGGGCCGAGCGCAGAAGTGGTCCTGCAACTTTATCCGCCTCCATCCAGTCTATTAAT
TGTTGCCGGGAAGCTAGAGTAAGTAGTTCGCCAGTTAATAGTTTGCGCAACGTTGTTGCCATTGCTACAG
GCATCGTGGTGTCACGCTCGTCGTTTGGTATGGCTTCATTCAGCTCCGGTTCCCAACGATCAAGGCGAGT
TACATGATCCCCCATGTTGTGCAAAAAAGCGGTTAGCTCCTTCGGTCCTCCGATCGTTGTCAGAAGTAAG
TTGGCCGCAGTGTTATCACTCATGGTTATGGCAGCACTGCATAATTCTCTTACTGTCATGCCATCCGTAA
GATGCTTTTCTGTGACTGGTGAGTACTCAACCAAGTCATTCTGAGAATAGTGTATGCGGCGACCGAGTTG
CTCTTGCCCGGCGTCAATACGGGATAATACCGCGCCACATAGCAGAACTTTAAAAGTGCTCATCATTGGA
AAACGTTCTTCGGGGCGAAAACTCTCAAGGATCTTACCGCTGTTGAGATCCAGTTCGATGTAACCCACTC
GTGCACCCAACTGATCTTCAGCATCTTTTACTTTCACCAGCGTTTCTGGGTGAGCAAAAACAGGAAGGCA
AAATGCCGCAAAAAAGGGAATAAGGGCGACACGGAAATGTTGAATACTCATACTCTTCCTTTTTCAATAT
TATTGAAGCATTTATCAGGGTTATTGTCTCATGAGCGGATACATATTTGAATGTATTTAGAAAAATAAAC
AAATAGGGGTTCCGCGCACATTTCCCCGAAAAGTGCCACCTGACGTCTAAGAAACCATTATTATCATGAC
ATTAACCTATAAAAATAGGCGTATCACGAGGCCCTTTCGTCTCGCGCGTTTCGGTGATGACGGTGAAAAC
CTCTGACACATGCAGCTCCCGGAGACGGTCACAGCTTGTCTGTAAGCGGATGCCGGGAGCAGACAAGCCC
GTCAGGGCGCGTCAGCGGGTGTTGGCGGGTGTCGGGGCTGGCTTAACTATGCGGCATCAGAGCAGATTGT
ACTGAGAGTGCACCATATGCGGTGTGAAATACCGCACAGATGCGTAAGGAGAAAATACCGCATCAGGCGC
CATTCGCCATTCAGGCTGCGCAACTGTTGGGAAGGGCGATCGGTGCGGGCCTCTTCGCTATTACGCCAGC
TGGCGAAAGGGGGATGTGCTGCAAGGCGATTAAGTTGGGTAACGCCAGGGTTTTCCCAGTCACGACGTTG
TAAAACGACGGCCAGTGAATTCCCGGGGATCTAAATAAATTCGTTTTCAATGATTAAAATAGCATAGTCG
GGTTTTTCTTTTAGTTTCAGCTTTCCGCAACAGTATAATTTTATAAACCCTGGTTTTGGTTTTGTAGAGT
GGTTGACCTGCAGCC
