>Addgene plasmid #21677 | pNR6 | addgene partial sequence | sequence record 27453 | 21677 with M13-fwd
CTGATGCTCTGGCGCGGATCCGGGGACTAATAAATTCGTTTTCAATGATTAAAATAGCATAGTCGGGTTT
TTCTTTTAGTTTCAGCTTTCCGCAACAGTATAATTTTATAAACCCTGGTTTTGGTTTTGTAGAGTGGTTG
ACCTGCAGCCAAGCTTTTCAATTCATCATTTTTTTTTTATTCTTTTTTTTGATTTCGGTTTCCTTGAAAT
TTTTTTGATTCGGTAATCTCCGAACAGAAGGAAGAACGAAGGAAGGAGCACAGACTTAGATTGGTATATA
TACGCATATGTAGTGTTGAAGAAACATGAAATTGCCCAGTATTCTTAACCCAACTGCACAGAACAAAAAC
CTGCAGGAAACGAAGATAAATCATGTCGAAAGCTACATATAAGGAACGTGCTGCTACTCATCCTAGTCCT
GTTGCTGCCAAGCTATTTAATATCATGCACGAAAAGCAAACAAACTTGTGTGCTTCATTGGATGTTCGTA
CCACCAAGGAATTACTGGAGTTAGTTGAAGCATTAGGTCCCAAAATTTGTTTACTAAAAACACATGTGGA
TATCTTGACTGATTTTTCCATGGAGGGCACAGTTAAGCCGCTAAAGGCATTATCCGCCAAGTACAATTTT
TTACTCTTCGAAGACAGAAAATTTGCTGACATTGGTAATACAGTCAAATTGCAGTACTCTGCGGGTGTAT
ACAGAATAGCAGAATGGGCAGACATTACGAATGCACACGGTGTGGTGGGCCCAGGTATTGTTAGCGGTTT
GAAGCA
